Addgene plasmid #64786: pGL3-IRES-miR34a-P2
Purpose: Luciferase expression driven by miR-34a promoter P2
Depositing lab: Joshua Mendell. Publication: Transactivation of miR-34a by p53 broadly influences gene expression and promotes apoptosis. Chang TC, Wentzel EA, Kent OA, Ramachandran K, Mullendore M, Lee KH, Feldmann G, Yamakuchi M, Ferlito M, Lowenstein CJ, Arking DE, Beer MA, Maitra A, Mendell JT. Mol Cell. 2007 Jun 8;26(5):745-52. Epub 2007 May 31. 10.1016/j.molcel.2007.05.010 PubMed 17540599.
Backbone
  Vector backbone: pGL3-Basic-IRES
  Backbone manufacturer: Joshua Mendell
  Backbone size w/o insert (bp): 5408
  Total vector size (bp): 7177
  Vector type: Luciferase
Growth in bacteria
  Bacterial resistance: Ampicillin, 100 μg/mL
  Growth temperature: 37°C
  Growth strain: DH5alpha
  Copy number: High Copy
Gene/Insert
  Gene/Insert name: miR-34a promoter P2
  Species: H. sapiens (human)
  Insert size (bp): 1769
  Entrez Gene: MIR34A (a.k.a. MIRN34A, miRNA34A, mir-34, mir-34a)
  Cloning method: Restriction Enzyme; 5′ cloning site XhoI (not destroyed); 3′ cloning site XhoI (not destroyed)
  Sequencing primers: 5′ RVprimer3; 3′ GLprimer2
Terms and licenses: Academic/Nonprofit Terms; Industry Terms: Not Available to Industry
How to cite: pGL3-IRES-miR34a-P2 was a gift from Joshua Mendell (Addgene plasmid # 64786 ; http://n2t.net/addgene:64786 ; RRID:Addgene_64786)
