[The description below was written by a language model from this plasmid's Addgene catalogue record and pLannotate feature annotations shown in this document.]
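Description:
pGL3-IRES-miR34a-P2 is a firefly luciferase reporter plasmid built on pGL3-Basic-IRES, a modified version of the promoterless pGL3-Basic vector. It is used to measure promoter activity after transfection into mammalian cells. In bacteria it is maintained at high copy from a ColE1/pUC-type origin and selected with ampicillin through the β-lactamase gene and its own promoter. An f1 phage origin is also present. The annotation also picks up short fragments of lacZα, the tetracycline resistance gene and SV40 large T antigen. These are backbone remnants rather than functional genes.

The insert is a 1,769 bp human genomic fragment designated miR-34a promoter P2, from the MIR34A locus, cloned into an XhoI site that is retained on both sides. Because a single enzyme was used, the cloning itself was not directional. The feature table does not annotate the insert, but it presumably occupies the unannotated region upstream of the reporter. Downstream of it lie an EMCV internal ribosome entry site and then the enhanced luc+ firefly luciferase coding sequence, followed by an SV40 polyadenylation signal. With the IRES in this position, luciferase can be translated independently of the cap, so upstream sequence carried into the transcript by the genomic fragment should interfere less with reporter output. A synthetic poly(A) signal and an RNA polymerase II pause site from the human α2 globin gene sit just ahead of the cloning region and limit read-through transcription from the backbone, which lowers background.

The stated purpose is luciferase expression driven by miR-34a promoter P2. The associated publication concerns transactivation of miR-34a by p53, which suggests the plasmid serves to test the transcriptional responsiveness of this candidate promoter region. The record does not say which regulatory elements the P2 fragment contains.
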