Features (pLannotate 1.2.2; 12 found; start..end, strand, type, name):
   1933..2395    +  misc_feature   IRES: internal ribosome entry site (IRES) of the encephalomyocarditis virus (EMCV)
   2447..4099    +  CDS            luciferase: firefly luciferase; luc+; enhanced luc+ version of the luciferase gene
   4140..4261    -  polyA_signal   SV40 poly(A) signal: SV40 polyadenylation signal
   4284..4352    -  CDS            large T antigen (fragment): large T antigen from SV40 (simian virus 40)
   4368..4500    +  CDS            TcR (fragment): tetracycline efflux protein; tet; confers resistance to tetracycline
   4680..5268    -  rep_origin     ori: high-copy-number ColE1/pMB1/pBR322/pUC origin of replication
   5439..6299    -  CDS            AmpR: β-lactamase; bla; confers resistance to ampicillin, carbenicillin, and related antibiotics
   6300..6404    -  promoter       AmpR promoter: bla
   6431..6859    +  rep_origin     f1 ori (sequence partly withheld): f1 bacteriophage origin of replication; arrow indicates direction of (+) strand synthesis
   6891..6958    -  CDS            lacZα (fragment): LacZα fragment of β-galactosidase; lacZ fragment
   7017..7065    +  polyA_signal   poly(A) signal: synthetic polyadenylation signal
   7079..7170    +  misc_feature   pause site: RNA polymerase II transcriptional pause signal from the human α2 globin gene
>Addgene plasmid #64786 | pGL3-IRES-miR34a-P2 | depositor full sequence | sequence record 109363 | pGL3-IRES-miR34a-P2 sequence 7177 bps
GGTACCGAGCTCTTACGCGTGCTAGCCCGGGCTCGAGCTTCCCTGTCCTCCTCCTAAAGAATCGTCTTCT
CCCAGTGCAGGAGGAATGAGTCCCCCGTTCTCACCCCGGGGAGCGGTTGCCTCGTGAGTCCAAGGAGAAT
CCGCCCTTTCGTTTTGCGCAGGTGGAGATCTCGCGGGCCCAGTTCGGAGTCCTGCAAACTGTGAGTGTGC
GAGGAGGGCTTGTTTCTGATGAAACCATTTCTGTCCCGTAACAACCCTGAGGGCAGAAACCCTTACAAAA
GGAGCCACCGAGAGATTTGCTGTCCGCTTGATACTGGGGCACGGTGGTCCTGGGGGCAGCTTGTCCCGGA
AGGGCGCGGGGCGCACTGGCTGGGATCTATAATGGTTGGGGCAGGAGGGTGGGTGGGGAGCCCCTTCTCC
ATGGCGGCGGGAGGTCTTCGGCGCTGCCCCTGCCCGCGCCTCCCTGCCCACCCCAAGGGCGCCCGACCGT
GCGCGCAGGGCAGCGTGGAAAGGGTGGGAAATGCAGGGAGCGCGCCTTGGGGGCTGCCCCATGCTCCCCC
CTGTAGCTCCGCGCTCAGGACCCGCGTCCGACTTTGCGTCTCTGGGAACCTTTAAGGCCGGTGAGGGGGG
CTGAGCCGCGGCCCCTCGGCTGAGCCAAGCCCTGCCCCACGCAAGGTCCCCAGCCTGGCGCACCCGGCTC
CCCAGCGCCGCGCGCCGGCCATGTCCCTTCCCACCCCAGCCCCCCGGGACCCGAGAGCCGTGCGGGGCCG
AGCCTCGTGCCCCGAGGCACGCCGAGCCAAGTCACCCCTGCAGCCCGCGGCGCCGGAACTTGGGGGCGCA
GTGAGTGGGGGCAGGGCGCCGGGCCGGCGGGCGGTGGCCGTGGCTGGGTGCCGGTTCCTGGCTTTAGAAG
TCCTTTCGCATCTTGTTGAATCCGGGGCTGCATTGGCCCTCCGAGCTCTCCGGACTGGCAACGTCGCAGA
GACAACAGGTCCTGACCCGGGACAGACCCCACACCCGCGTCCAGGACGTGGGTTTCTTCCCTCTTCCAGG
CGAGAGGCCCTCGGACTGGGCGTCGCGGCGAGCCCCCCGTGGTTTCTGTTTGCTTTTGTACGGTCCCCCT
TCCCCCCACCACCCTGTCCCGGCCCCACCCGGGCCTTGGTCCCACCGCGAAGGGGCGAGGAGTCCCCGGA
AGGGTCGCGATGGCCGGGGAGTCCGGGACCTCGGCTCTGGGTAGGCGCGCCCCGCGACCCAGCGGCGGCG
TGGGCGAGGGGCGCTGCGCAAACTACGCGCTCTCGCTGGGGAAACGCCAGCCCAGGCGGGCGGCGGCGGT
GAAGGGGATGAGGACCAGGACCCCGTGCCCGGCGGGACTGGCCCCGCACCCCACGCCGCCCCCCTGCGGT
GCGCACCGCATCTGCGCCCTAGGCCGAGGCCAGGCTCCGACCCCTCCCCCGCACCGACGTGATTCGGATC
GCGCGGTGCTGGCGCCGCCTTCATGCGCCCTGCCTGGCCCCCACCTGGTCCTCTTTCCTTTTCAGGTGGA
GGAGATGCCGCTGTCCCGTCGGTCTGGGGACAGCCCAGCTCCCCGGATCCCGGGCTGGAGAGACGCGTCG
CGGCCCCGGGGCCTGGTGGCACGAGCAGGAAGGAGGACCCGGCGGCGGGCTCTGCCTGGGCTTGCCTGGG
CTTGTTCCGAGCCGGGCTGCTTCTCGGTGACCACGCAGATCGGGGGCATTTGGAGATTTTGCGGGAGTCC
TGCAGCCAAGCTCCGGGGCAGGAGAGGCCTGGAAGCCTGCACTACCTGCTCTCGAGATCTGACCCCATGC
ATCGAATTCCGCCCCCCCCCCCTAACGTTACTGGCCGAAGCCGCTTGGAATAAGGCCGGTGTGCGTTTGT
CTATATGTTATTTTCCACCATATTGCCGTCTTTTGGCAATGTGAGGGCCCGGAAACCTGGCCCTGTCTTC
TTGACGAGCATTCCTAGGGGTCTTTCCCCTCTCGCCAAAGGAATGCAAGGTCTGTTGAATGTCGTGAAGG
AAGCAGTTCCTCTGGAAGCTTCTTGAAGACAAACAACGTCTGTAGCGACCCTTTGCAGGCAGCGGAACCC
CCCACCTGGCGACAGGTGCCTCTGCGGCCAAAAGCCACGTGTATAAGATACACCTGCAAAGGCGGCACAA
CCCCAGTGCCACGTTGTGAGTTGGATAGTTGTGGAAAGAGTCAAATGGCTCTCCTCAAGCGTATTCAACA
AGGGGCTGAAGGATGCCCAGAAGGTACCCCATTGTATGGGATCTGATCTGGGGCCTCGGTGCACATGCTT
TACATGTGTTTAGTCGAGGTTAAAAAAACGTCTAGGCCCCCCGAACCACGGGGACGTGGTTTTCCTTTGA
AAAACACGATGATAAGATCTGCGATCTAAGTAAGCTTGGCATTCCGGTACTGTTGGTAAAGCCACCATGG
AAGACGCCAAAAACATAAAGAAAGGCCCGGCGCCATTCTATCCGCTGGAAGATGGAACCGCTGGAGAGCA
ACTGCATAAGGCTATGAAGAGATACGCCCTGGTTCCTGGAACAATTGCTTTTACAGATGCACATATCGAG
GTGGACATCACTTACGCTGAGTACTTCGAAATGTCCGTTCGGTTGGCAGAAGCTATGAAACGATATGGGC
TGAATACAAATCACAGAATCGTCGTATGCAGTGAAAACTCTCTTCAATTCTTTATGCCGGTGTTGGGCGC
GTTATTTATCGGAGTTGCAGTTGCGCCCGCGAACGACATTTATAATGAACGTGAATTGCTCAACAGTATG
GGCATTTCGCAGCCTACCGTGGTGTTCGTTTCCAAAAAGGGGTTGCAAAAAATTTTGAACGTGCAAAAAA
AGCTCCCAATCATCCAAAAAATTATTATCATGGATTCTAAAACGGATTACCAGGGATTTCAGTCGATGTA
CACGTTCGTCACATCTCATCTACCTCCCGGTTTTAATGAATACGATTTTGTGCCAGAGTCCTTCGATAGG
GACAAGACAATTGCACTGATCATGAACTCCTCTGGATCTACTGGTCTGCCTAAAGGTGTCGCTCTGCCTC
ATAGAACTGCCTGCGTGAGATTCTCGCATGCCAGAGATCCTATTTTTGGCAATCAAATCATTCCGGATAC
TGCGATTTTAAGTGTTGTTCCATTCCATCACGGTTTTGGAATGTTTACTACACTCGGATATTTGATATGT
GGATTTCGAGTCGTCTTAATGTATAGATTTGAAGAAGAGCTGTTTCTGAGGAGCCTTCAGGATTACAAGA
TTCAAAGTGCGCTGCTGGTGCCAACCCTATTCTCCTTCTTCGCCAAAAGCACTCTGATTGACAAATACGA
TTTATCTAATTTACACGAAATTGCTTCTGGTGGCGCTCCCCTCTCTAAGGAAGTCGGGGAAGCGGTTGCC
AAGAGGTTCCATCTGCCAGGTATCAGGCAAGGATATGGGCTCACTGAGACTACATCAGCTATTCTGATTA
CACCCGAGGGGGATGATAAACCGGGCGCGGTCGGTAAAGTTGTTCCATTTTTTGAAGCGAAGGTTGTGGA
TCTGGATACCGGGAAAACGCTGGGCGTTAATCAAAGAGGCGAACTGTGTGTGAGAGGTCCTATGATTATG
TCCGGTTATGTAAACAATCCGGAAGCGACCAACGCCTTGATTGACAAGGATGGATGGCTACATTCTGGAG
ACATAGCTTACTGGGACGAAGACGAACACTTCTTCATCGTTGACCGCCTGAAGTCTCTGATTAAGTACAA
AGGCTATCAGGTGGCTCCCGCTGAATTGGAATCCATCTTGCTCCAACACCCCAACATCTTCGACGCAGGT
GTCGCAGGTCTTCCCGACGATGACGCCGGTGAACTTCCCGCCGCCGTTGTTGTTTTGGAGCACGGAAAGA
CGATGACGGAAAAAGAGATCGTGGATTACGTCGCCAGTCAAGTAACAACCGCGAAAAAGTTGCGCGGAGG
AGTTGTGTTTGTGGACGAAGTACCGAAAGGTCTTACCGGAAAACTCGACGCAAGAAAAATCAGAGAGATC
CTCATAAAGGCCAAGAAGGGCGGAAAGATCGCCGTGTAATTCTAGAGTCGGGGCGGCCGGCCGCTTCGAG
CAGACATGATAAGATACATTGATGAGTTTGGACAAACCACAACTAGAATGCAGTGAAAAAAATGCTTTAT
TTGTGAAATTTGTGATGCTATTGCTTTATTTGTAACCATTATAAGCTGCAATAAACAAGTTAACAACAAC
AATTGCATTCATTTTATGTTTCAGGTTCAGGGGGAGGTGTGGGAGGTTTTTTAAAGCAAGTAAAACCTCT
ACAAATGTGGTAAAATCGATAAGGATCCGTCGACCGATGCCCTTGAGAGCCTTCAACCCAGTCAGCTCCT
TCCGGTGGGCGCGGGGCATGACTATCGTCGCCGCACTTATGACTGTCTTCTTTATCATGCAACTCGTAGG
ACAGGTGCCGGCAGCGCTCTTCCGCTTCCTCGCTCACTGACTCGCTGCGCTCGGTCGTTCGGCTGCGGCG
AGCGGTATCAGCTCACTCAAAGGCGGTAATACGGTTATCCACAGAATCAGGGGATAACGCAGGAAAGAAC
ATGTGAGCAAAAGGCCAGCAAAAGGCCAGGAACCGTAAAAAGGCCGCGTTGCTGGCGTTTTTCCATAGGC
TCCGCCCCCCTGACGAGCATCACAAAAATCGACGCTCAAGTCAGAGGTGGCGAAACCCGACAGGACTATA
AAGATACCAGGCGTTTCCCCCTGGAAGCTCCCTCGTGCGCTCTCCTGTTCCGACCCTGCCGCTTACCGGA
TACCTGTCCGCCTTTCTCCCTTCGGGAAGCGTGGCGCTTTCTCATAGCTCACGCTGTAGGTATCTCAGTT
CGGTGTAGGTCGTTCGCTCCAAGCTGGGCTGTGTGCACGAACCCCCCGTTCAGCCCGACCGCTGCGCCTT
ATCCGGTAACTATCGTCTTGAGTCCAACCCGGTAAGACACGACTTATCGCCACTGGCAGCAGCCACTGGT
AACAGGATTAGCAGAGCGAGGTATGTAGGCGGTGCTACAGAGTTCTTGAAGTGGTGGCCTAACTACGGCT
ACACTAGAAGAACAGTATTTGGTATCTGCGCTCTGCTGAAGCCAGTTACCTTCGGAAAAAGAGTTGGTAG
CTCTTGATCCGGCAAACAAACCACCGCTGGTAGCGGTGGTTTTTTTGTTTGCAAGCAGCAGATTACGCGC
AGAAAAAAAGGATCTCAAGAAGATCCTTTGATCTTTTCTACGGGGTCTGACGCTCAGTGGAACGAAAACT
CACGTTAAGGGATTTTGGTCATGAGATTATCAAAAAGGATCTTCACCTAGATCCTTTTAAATTAAAAATG
AAGTTTTAAATCAATCTAAAGTATATATGAGTAAACTTGGTCTGACAGTTACCAATGCTTAATCAGTGAG
GCACCTATCTCAGCGATCTGTCTATTTCGTTCATCCATAGTTGCCTGACTCCCCGTCGTGTAGATAACTA
CGATACGGGAGGGCTTACCATCTGGCCCCAGTGCTGCAATGATACCGCGAGACCCACGCTCACCGGCTCC
AGATTTATCAGCAATAAACCAGCCAGCCGGAAGGGCCGAGCGCAGAAGTGGTCCTGCAACTTTATCCGCC
TCCATCCAGTCTATTAATTGTTGCCGGGAAGCTAGAGTAAGTAGTTCGCCAGTTAATAGTTTGCGCAACG
TTGTTGCCATTGCTACAGGCATCGTGGTGTCACGCTCGTCGTTTGGTATGGCTTCATTCAGCTCCGGTTC
CCAACGATCAAGGCGAGTTACATGATCCCCCATGTTGTGCAAAAAAGCGGTTAGCTCCTTCGGTCCTCCG
ATCGTTGTCAGAAGTAAGTTGGCCGCAGTGTTATCACTCATGGTTATGGCAGCACTGCATAATTCTCTTA
CTGTCATGCCATCCGTAAGATGCTTTTCTGTGACTGGTGAGTACTCAACCAAGTCATTCTGAGAATAGTG
TATGCGGCGACCGAGTTGCTCTTGCCCGGCGTCAATACGGGATAATACCGCGCCACATAGCAGAACTTTA
AAAGTGCTCATCATTGGAAAACGTTCTTCGGGGCGAAAACTCTCAAGGATCTTACCGCTGTTGAGATCCA
GTTCGATGTAACCCACTCGTGCACCCAACTGATCTTCAGCATCTTTTACTTTCACCAGCGTTTCTGGGTG
AGCAAAAACAGGAAGGCAAAATGCCGCAAAAAAGGGAATAAGGGCGACACGGAAATGTTGAATACTCATA
CTCTTCCTTTTTCAATATTATTGAAGCATTTATCAGGGTTATTGTCTCATGAGCGGATACATATTTGAAT
GTATTTAGAAAAATAAACAAATAGGGGTTCCGCGCACATTTCCCCGAAAAGTGCCACCTG
[124 nt withheld, positions 6431-6554]
C
[91 nt withheld, positions 6556-6646]
A
[49 nt withheld, positions 6648-6696]
CCTTTGACGTTGGAGTCCACGTTCTTT
[37 nt withheld, positions 6724-6760]
ACCCTATCTCGGTCTATTCTTTTGATTTATAAGGGATTTTGCCGATTTCGGCCTATTGGTTAAAAAATGA
GCTGATTTAACAAAAATTTAACGCGAATTTTAACAAAATATTAACGCTTACAATTTGCCATTCGCCATTC
AGGCTGCGCAACTGTTGGGAAGGGCGATCGGTGCGGGCCTCTTCGCTATTACGCCAGCCCAAGCTACCAT
GATAAGTAAGTAATATTAAGGTACGGGAGGTACTTGGAGCGGCCGCAATAAAATATCTTTATTTTCATTA
CATCTGTGTGTTGGTTTTTTGTGTGAATCGATAGTACTAACATACGCTCTCCATCAAAACAAAACGAAAC
AAAACAAACTAGCAAAATAGGCTGTCCCCAGTGCAAGTGCAGGTGCCAGAACATTTCTCTATCGATA
