>Addgene plasmid #64786 | pGL3-IRES-miR34a-P2 | addgene partial sequence | sequence record 117411 | RVprimer3 5'-CTAGCAAAATAGGCTGTCCC-3'
TTCTCTATCGATAGGGTACCGAGCTCTTACGCGTGCTAGCCCGGGCTCGAGCTTCCCTGTCCTCCTCCTA
AAGAATCGTCTTCTCCCAGTGCAGGAGGAATGAGTCCCCCGTTCTCACCCCGGGGAGCGGTTGCCTCGTG
AGTCCAAGGAGAATCCGCCCTTTCGTTTTGCGCAGGTGGAGATCTCGCGGGCCCAGTTCGGAGTCCTGCA
AACTGTGAGTGTGCGAGGAGGGCTTGTTTCTGATGAAACCATTTCTGTCCCGTAACAACCCTGAGGGCAG
AAACCCTTACAAAAGGAGCCACCGAGAGATTTGCTGTCCGCTTGATACTGGGGCACGGTGGTCCTGGGGG
CAGCTTGTCCCGGAAGGGCGCGGGGCGCACTGGCTGGGATCTATAATGGTTGGGGCAGGAGGGTGGGTGG
GGAGCCCCTTCTCCATGGCGGCGGGAGGTCTTCGGCGCTGCCCCTGCCCGCGCCTCCCTGCCCACCCCAA
GGGCGCCCGACCGTGCGCGCAGGGCAGCGTGGAAAGGGTGGGAAATGCAGGGAGCGCGCCTTGGGGGCTG
CCCCATGCTCCCCCCTGTAGCTCCGCGCTCAGGACCCGCGTCCGACTTTGCGTCTCTGGGAACCTTTAAG
GCCGGTGAGGGGGGCTGAGCCGCGGCCCCTCGGCTG
