>Addgene plasmid #64786 | pGL3-IRES-miR34a-P2 | addgene partial sequence | sequence record 118824 | pCDH-rev 5'-GCATTCCTTTGGCGAGAG-3'
GGCCAGGTTTCCGGGCCCTCACATTGCCAAAAGACGGCAATATGGTGGAAAATAACATATAGACAAACGC
ACACCGGCCTTATTCCAAGCGGCTTCGGCCAGTAACGTTAGGGGGGGGGGGCGGAATTCGATGCATGGGG
TCAGATCTCGAGAGCAGGTAGTGCAGGCTTCCAGGCCTCTCCTGCCCCGGAGCTTGGCTGCAGGACTCCC
GCAAAATCTCCAAATGCCCCCGATCTGCGTGGTCACCGAGAAGCAGCCCGGCTCGGAACAAGCCCAGGCA
AGCCCAGGCAGAGCCCGCCGCCGGGTCCTCCTTCCTGCTCGTGCCACCAGGCCCCGGGGCCGCGACGCGT
CTCTCCAGCCCGGGATCCGGGGAGCTGGGCTGTCCCCAGACCGACGGGACAGCGGCATCTCCTCCACCTG
